Addgene plasmid #236017: pTR01F/hFGFR4-V5
Purpose: for PiggyBac mediated integration and stable expression of hFGFR4 protein
Depositing lab: Pavel Krejčí. Depositing organization: Masaryk University. Publication: Specific inhibition of fibroblast growth factor receptor 1 signaling by a DNA aptamer. Zlinska V, Feketova Z, Czyrek A, Chudzian J, Zivkovic ML, Ursachi VC, Dudeja P, Fafilek B, Rynes J, Rico-Llanos G, Koudelka A, Roy T, Biadun M, Raskova V, Svozilova K, Stroblova M, Krzyscik M, Hristova K, Krowarsch D, Foldynova-Trantirkova S, Zakrzewska M, Trantirek L, Krejci P. Mol Ther Nucleic Acids. 2024 Nov 28;36(1):102405. doi: 10.1016/j.omtn.2024.102405. eCollection 2025 Mar 11. PubMed 39759879.
Backbone
  Vector backbone: TR01F
  Vector type: Mammalian Expression
  Selectable markers: Puromycin
Growth in bacteria
  Bacterial resistance: Ampicillin, 100 μg/mL
  Growth temperature: 37°C
  Growth strain: DH5alpha
  Copy number: High Copy
Gene/Insert
  Gene/Insert name: human FGFR4
  Species: H. sapiens (human)
  Entrez Gene: FGFR4 (a.k.a. CD334, JTK2, TKF)
  Promoter: truncated CMV promoter
  Tag / fusion protein: V5/His (C terminal on insert)
  Cloning method: Restriction Enzyme; 5′ cloning site Unknown (unknown if destroyed)
Resource information
  A portion of this plasmid was derived from a plasmid made by: The TR01F plasmid was obtained as a gift from Valeri Mossine (PMID: 24376882).
Terms and licenses: Academic/Nonprofit Terms; Industry Terms: Not Available to Industry
How to cite: pTR01F/hFGFR4-V5 was a gift from Pavel Krejčí (Addgene plasmid # 236017 ; http://n2t.net/addgene:236017 ; RRID:Addgene_236017)
