[The description below was written by a language model from this plasmid's Addgene catalogue record and pLannotate feature annotations shown in this document.]
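Description:
pTR01F/hFGFR4-V5 is a mammalian expression plasmid of about 10.4 kb, built on the TR01F backbone and intended for PiggyBac transposon-mediated genomic integration and stable expression of human FGFR4. In bacteria it is maintained through a high-copy ColE1/pUC-type origin and selected with ampicillin via the β-lactamase gene. An f1 origin and remnants of a lacZα/lac promoter cloning region are also present. The automated annotation does not label the PiggyBac terminal repeats. Two short fragments scored as lambda phage portal protein flank the mammalian cassettes and probably represent spurious matches or stuffer sequence, so the exact transposon boundaries cannot be read from the feature table.

The payload is the full-length human FGFR4 coding sequence, a receptor tyrosine kinase for fibroblast growth factors. It is driven by a truncated CMV promoter (annotated as CMVd2, a minimal version giving reduced expression relative to full-length CMV) and followed by an SV40 polyadenylation signal. A V5 epitope is annotated at the C terminus. The catalogue lists a V5/His tag, but the His portion is not separately annotated. A second cassette, transcribed in the same direction as the FGFR4 unit, uses the EF-1α core promoter with an HTLV-1 LTR-derived element to express a CopGFP fragment and puromycin N-acetyltransferase. These are followed by a WPRE fragment and another SV40 poly(A) signal, so integrants can be tracked by fluorescence and selected with puromycin. How the CopGFP and PuroR reading frames are linked is not stated. With a PiggyBac transposase supplied, the plasmid serves to generate stable cell lines expressing tagged FGFR4. The associated publication concerns the specificity of FGF receptor signalling inhibition.
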