Features (pLannotate 1.2.2; 28 found; start..end, strand, type, name):
      1..105     -  promoter       AmpR promoter: bla
    158..586     -  rep_origin     f1 ori (sequence partly withheld): f1 bacteriophage origin of replication; arrow indicates direction of (+) strand synthesis
    591..746     -  CDS            lacZα (fragment): LacZα fragment of β-galactosidase; lacZ fragment
    748..867     +  CDS            B (fragment): PORTL_LAMBD - Experimental evidence at protein level: Swiss-Prot protein existence level 1. Forms the portal vertex of the capsid (PubMed:6228056, PubMed:6232391). This portal plays critical roles in head assembly, genome packaging, neck/tail attachment, and genome ejection (Probable). The portal protein multimerizes as a single ring-shaped homododecamer arranged around a central channel (PubMed:6232391). Binds to the terminase subunits to form the packaging machine (PubMed:7799432). From Escherichia phage lambda (Bacteriophage lambda).
   1489..1581    -  ncRNA          G-CSF SLDE: Accession: RF00183 - G-CSF factor stem-loop destabilising element (SLDE)
   1601..1722    -  polyA_signal   SV40 poly(A) signal: SV40 polyadenylation signal
   1731..1837    -  misc_feature   WPRE (fragment): woodchuck hepatitis virus posttranscriptional regulatory element
   1838..2437    -  CDS            PuroR: puromycin N-acetyltransferase; pac from Streptomyces alboniger; confers resistance to puromycin
   2561..3225    -  CDS            CopGFP (fragment): green fluorescent protein 2 from Pontellina plumata, also known as ppluGFP2 (Shagin et al., 2004)
   3282..3550    -  LTR            5' LTR (truncated): truncated 5' long terminal repeat (LTR) from human T-cell leukemia virus (HTLV) type 1
   3563..3774    -  promoter       EF-1α core promoter: core promoter for human elongation factor EF-1α
   3865..3996    +  CDS            LT_SV40 (fragment): Experimental evidence at protein level: Swiss-Prot protein existence level 1. Isoform 17kT antigen targets host RBL2 for degradation and promotes cell proliferation. Transactivates host cyclin A promoter through its J domain. From Simian virus 40 (SV40).
   4022..4143    +  polyA_signal   SV40 poly(A) signal: SV40 polyadenylation signal
   4221..4262    -  CDS            V5 tag: epitope tag from simian virus 5
   4338..6743    -  CDS            FGFR4: FGFR4_HUMAN - Also known as JTK2, TKF. Experimental evidence at protein level: Swiss-Prot protein existence level 1. Tyrosine-protein kinase that acts as cell-surface receptor for fibroblast growth factors and plays a role in the regulation of cell proliferation, differentiation and migration, and in regulation of lipid metabolism, bile acid biosynthesis, glucose uptake, vitamin D metabolism and phosphate homeostasis. Required for normal down- regulation of the expression of CYP7A1, the rate-limiting enzyme in bile acid synthesis, in response to FGF19. Phosphorylates PLCG1 and FRS2. Ligand bin
   6820..6838    -  promoter       T7 promoter: promoter for bacteriophage T7 RNA polymerase
   6854..6887    -  LTR            5' LTR (truncated) (fragment): truncated 5' long terminal repeat (LTR) from HIV-1
   6883..6934    -  promoter       CMVd2 promoter: truncated human cytomegalovirus (CMV) immediate early promoter that yields moderately reduced expression relative to the full-length promoter
   6997..7014    +  promoter       CMV promoter (fragment): human cytomegalovirus (CMV) immediate early promoter
   7188..7242    -  misc_feature   pause site (fragment): RNA polymerase II transcriptional pause signal from the human α2 globin gene
   7242..7297    -  enhancer       CMV enhancer (fragment): human cytomegalovirus immediate early enhancer
   7866..8333    +  CDS            B (fragment): PORTL_LAMBD - Experimental evidence at protein level: Swiss-Prot protein existence level 1. Forms the portal vertex of the capsid (PubMed:6228056, PubMed:6232391). This portal plays critical roles in head assembly, genome packaging, neck/tail attachment, and genome ejection (Probable). The portal protein multimerizes as a single ring-shaped homododecamer arranged around a central channel (PubMed:6232391). Binds to the terminase subunits to form the packaging machine (PubMed:7799432). From Escherichia phage lambda (Bacteriophage lambda).
   8371..8387    -  protein_bind   lac operator: The lac repressor binds to the lac operator to inhibit transcription in E. coli. This inhibition can be relieved by adding lactose or isopropyl-β-D-thiogalactopyranoside (IPTG). lac repressor encoded by lacI
   8395..8425    -  promoter       lac promoter: promoter for the E. coli lac operon
   8440..8461    -  protein_bind   CAP binding site: CAP binding activates transcription in the presence of cAMP. E. coli catabolite activator protein
   8474..8566    -  CDS            lacI (fragment): lac repressor; lacI; The lac repressor binds to the lac operator to inhibit transcription in E. coli. This inhibition can be relieved by adding lactose or isopropyl-β-D-thiogalactopyranoside (IPTG).
   8749..9337    -  rep_origin     ori: high-copy-number ColE1/pMB1/pBR322/pUC origin of replication
   9508..10368   -  CDS            AmpR: β-lactamase; bla; confers resistance to ampicillin, carbenicillin, and related antibiotics
>Addgene plasmid #236017 | pTR01F/hFGFR4-V5 | addgene full sequence | sequence record 469585 | Addgene NGS Result
ACTCTTCCTTTTTCAATATTATTGAAGCATTTATCAGGGTTATTGTCTCATGAGCGGATACATATTTGAA
TGTATTTAGAAAAATAAACAAATAGGGGTTCCGCGCACATTTCCCCGAAAAGTGCCACCTAAATTGTAAG
CGTTAATATTTTGTTAAAATTCGCGTTAAATTTTTGTTAAATCAGCTCATTTTTTAACCAATAGGCCGAA
ATCGGCAAAATCCCTTATAAATCAAAAGAATAGACCGAGATAGGGT
[37 nt withheld, positions 257-293]
AAAGAACGTGGACTCCAACGTCAAAGG
[49 nt withheld, positions 321-369]
T
[91 nt withheld, positions 371-461]
G
[124 nt withheld, positions 463-586]
CCCATTCGCCATTCAGGCTGCGCAACTGTTGGGAAGGGCGATCGGTGCGGGCCTCTTCGCTATTACGCCA
GCTGGCGAAAGGGGGATGTGCTGCAAGGCGATTAAGTTGGGTAACGCCAGGGTTTTCCCAGTCACGACGT
TGTAAAACGACGGCCAGTGAGCGCGCCTCGTTCATTCACGTTTTTGAACCCGTGGAGGACGGGCAGACTC
GCGGTGCAAATGTGTTTTACAGCGTGATGGAGCAGATGAAGATGCTCGACACGCTGCAGAACACGCAGCT
AGATTAACCCTAGAAAGATAATCATATTGTGACGTACGTTAAAGATAATCATGTGTAAAATTGACGCATG
TGTTTTATCGGTCTGTATATCGAGGTTTATTTATTAATTTGAATAGATATTAAGTTTTATTATATTTACA
CTTACATACTAATAATAAATTCAACAAACAATTTATTTATGTTTATTTATTTATTAAAAAAAACAAAAAC
TCAAAATTTCTTCTATAAAGTAACAAAACTTTTATGAGGGACAGCCCCCCCCCAAAGCCCCCAGGGATGT
AATTACGTCCCTCCCCCGCTAGGGGGCAGCAGCGAGCCGCCCGGGGCTCCGCTCCGGTCCGGCGCTCCCC
CCGCATCCCCGAGCCGGCAGCGTGCGGGGACAGCCCGGGCACGGGGAAGGTGGCACGGGATCGCTTTCCT
CTGAACGCTTCTCGCTGCTCTTTGAGCCTGCAGACACCTGGGGGGATACGGGGAAAAAGCCATACCAATG
GGCCCTAAAAAAGGAATCCAGTCAATTCCGGGGCTAAACCTGGCTGCCACTGTTTCTTTAGGGACTTCGT
TCCTGTGAGGACAGGAAACCCTGCAACCTGGTTGACCAGAGCAAGGGATATAAGAACCCAGTTTGGGAAC
ACTGCTGTTTAAATATTAAACAGGGATGTCTTGTCCCCCGGAAGGGAGACCAGATGAGCTTCTGATAGAC
TAATTGACATCATTTGAGTCAATTCCAGACATGATAAGATACATTGATGAGTTTGGACAAACCACAACTA
GAATGCAGTGAAAAAAATGCTTTATTTGTGAAATTTGTGATGCTATTGCTTTATTTGTAACCATTATAAG
CTGCAATAAACAAGTTTAGTTAACGCATGATACAAAGGCATTAAAGCAGCGTATCCACATAGCGTAAAAG
GAGCAACATAGTTAAGAATACCAGTCAATCTTTCACAAATTTTGTAATCCAGAGGTTGATTTCAGGCACC
GGGCTTGCGGGTCATGCACCAGGTGCGCGGTCCTTCGGGCACCTCGACGTCGGCGGTGACGGTGAAGCCG
AGCCGCTCGTAGAAGGGGAGGTTGCGGGGCGCGGAGGTCTCCAGGAAGGCGGGCACCCCGGCGCGCTCGG
CCGCCTCCACTCCGGGGAGCACGACGGCGCTGCCCAGACCCTTGCCCTGGTGGTCGGGCGAGACGCCGAC
GGTGGCCAGGAACCACGCGGGCTCCTTGGGCCGGTGCGGCGCCAGGAGGCCTTCCATCTGTTGCTGCGCG
GCCAGCCGGGAACCGCTCAACTCGGCCATGCGCGGGCCGATCTCGGCGAACACCGCCCCCGCTTCGACGC
TCTCCGGCGTGGTCCAGACCGCCACCGCGGCGCCGTCGTCCGCGACCCACACCTTGCCGATGTCGAGCCC
GACGCGCGTGAGGAAGAGTTCTTGCAGCTCGGTGACCCGCTCGATGTGGCGGTCCGGATCGACGGTGTGG
CGCGTGGCGGGGTAGTCGGCGAACGCGGCGGCGAGGGTGCGTACGGCCCTGGGGACGTCGTCGCGGGTGG
CGAGGCGCACCGTGGGCTTGTACTCGGTCATAGGGCCGGGATTCTCCTCCACGTCACCGCATGTTAGAAG
ACTTCCTCTGCCCTCGCGAGATCCGGTGGAGCCGGGTCCGGCGGTGCCGTCCACGGCAGAATTGGACGAC
TGAGCGCGGGATCTGGCGAAGGCGATGGGGGTCTTGAAGGCGTGCTGGTACTCCACGATGCCCAGCTCGG
TGTTGCTGTGCAGCTCCTCCACGCGGCGGAAGGCGAACATGGGGCCCCCGTTCTGCAGGATGCTGGGGTG
GATGGCGCTCTTGAAGTGCATGTGGCTGTCCACCACGAAGCTGTAGTAGCCGCCGTCGCGCAGGCTGAAG
GTGCGGGCGAAGCTGCCCACCAGCACGTTATCGCCCATGGGGTGCAGGTGCTCCACGGTGGCGTTGCTGC
GGATGATCTTGTCGGTGAAGATCACGCTGTCCTCGGGGAAGCCGGTGCCCACCACCTTGAAGTCGCCGAT
CACGCGGCCGGCCTCGTAGCGGTAGCTGAAGCTCACGTGCAGCACGCCGCCGTCCTCGTACTTCTCGATG
CGGGTGTTGGTGTAGCCGCCGTTGTTGATGGCGTGCAGGAAGGGGTTCTCGTAGCCGCTGGGGTAGGTGC
CGAAGTGGTAGAAGCCGTAGCCCATCACGTGGCTCAGCAGGTAGGGGCTGAAGGTCAGGGCGCCTTTGGT
GCTCTTCATCTTGTTGGTCATGCGGCCCTGCTTGGGGGTGCCCTCTCCGCCGCCCACCAGCTCGAACTCC
ACGCCGTTCAGGGTGCCGGTGATGCGGCACTCGATCTCCATGGCGGGCAGGCCGCTCTCGTCGCTCTCCA
TGGTGGCGTCTAGCGTAGGCGCCGGTCACAGCTTGGATCTGTAACGGCGCAGAACAGAAAACGAAACAAA
GACGTAGAGTTGAGCAAGCAGGGTCAGGCAAAGCGTGGAGAGCCGGCTGAGTCTAGGTAGGCTCCAAGGG
AGCGCCGGACAAAGGCCCGGTCTCGACCTGAGCTTTAAACTTACCTAGACGGCGGACGCAGTTCAGGAGG
CACCACAGGCGGGAGGCGGCAGAACGCGACTCAACCGGCGTGGATGGCGGCCTCAGGTAGGGCGGCGGGC
GCGTGAAGGAGAGATGCGAGCCCCTCGAAGCTTCAGCTGTGTTCTGGCGGCAAACCCGTTGCGAAAAAGA
ACGTTCACGGCGACTACTGCACTTATATACGGTTCTCCCCCACCCTCGGGAAAAAGGCGGAGCCAGTACA
CGACATCACTTTCCCAGTTTACCCCGCGCCACCTTCTCTAGGCACCCGTTCAATTGCCGACCCCTCCCCC
CAACTTCTCGGGGACTGTGGGCGATGTGCGCTCTGCCCACTGACGGGCACCGGAGCGATCGCAGATCCTT
CGCGGCCGCGGATCCGATTTAGAAGGTAGCTAACCAAGTTCCTCTTTCAGAGGTTATTTCAGGCCATGGT
GCTGCGCAGATCAGCGGAAGAGCGCCCAATACGCAAACGGATCCTTATCGATTTTACCACATTTGTAGAG
GTTTTACTTGCTTTAAAAAACCTCCCACACCTCCCCCTGAACCTGAAACATAAAATGAATGCAATTGTTG
TTGTTAACTTGTTTATTGCAGCTTATAATGGTTACAAATAAAGCAATAGCATCACAAATTTCACAAATAA
AGCATTTTTTTCACTGCATTCTAGTTGTGGTTTGTCCAAACTCATCAATGTATCTTATCATGTCTGCTCG
AAGCGGCCGGCCGCCCCGACTCTAGGGTTTAAACTCAATGGTGATGGTGATGATGACCGGTACGCGTAGA
ATCGAGACCGAGGAGAGGGTTAGGGATAGGCTTACCTTCGAACCGCGGGCCCTCTAGACTCGAGCGGCCG
CCACTGTGCTGGATATCTGCAGAATTGTCTTGACCCTTGGCTGTCTGCACCCCAGACCCGAAGGGGAAGG
AGCTGGATCCCAATGGCAGGGGGTCGTGGCTGAAGACAGAATCGCTGGAGGAGCAGGTGCTGCTGGCGTC
CCCACCAGAGGGGGAATAGGGTCCGAAGGTCAGGCGGAGGTCGAGGTACTCCTCAGAGACGGCCAGCAGG
ACCTTGTCCAGCGCCTCCACCAGCTGCTTGAAGGTAGGCCTCTGGGAGGGCGCTGCGTGCCAGCACTCAC
GCATCAGCCCGTACAGCTCTGGGGGGCAGTGTGGGGGTCGGTCCATCCGATGTCCCTCCCGCAGCAGCGA
GAACAGCTCCTCCACCGGGATGCCAGGATACGGGGAGCCCCCGAGGGTGAAGATCTCCCATAGCAGGATC
CCAAAAGACCACACGTCACTCTGGTGTGTGTACACCCGGTCAAACAAGGCCTCGGGCGCCATCCACTTCA
CAGGCAGGCGGCCGTTGCTGGTTTTCTTATAGTAGTCAATGTGGTGGACGCCGCGGGCCAGCCCAAAGTC
AGCAATCTTCATCACATTGTCCTCAGTCACCAGCACATTGCGGGCAGCCAGGTCCCGGTGGATACACTTC
CGGGACTCCAGATACTGCATGCCTCGGGCCACCTGGTAGGCGCAGGAGACCAGGACTGGGAAGGAGAGCG
GCCCCTCACTGCTCCGAGGACCGTCGGGGCTGAGGTCGGGGCCTGGGGGGCGCCGGGCCCGCAGGAACTC
CCGCAGGTTTCCCTTGGCGGCGCACTCCACGATCACGTACAGGGGCCCTTCCTGGGTGCAGACACCAAGC
AGGTTGATGATGTTCTTGTGTCGGCCGATCAGCTTCATCACCTCCATCTCCGAGACCAGGTCGGCCAGGT
CCTTGTCAGAGGCGTTGTCTTTGAGCATCTTGACGGCCACAGTGCTGGCTTGGTCAGGCCGGGCAGGGTC
CATGCCAAAGGCCTCTGCACGTACTACCTGGCCAAAGCAGCCCTCGCCTAGGGGCTTCCCAAGCACCAGC
CTGTCCCGGGGGAACTCCCATAGTGGGTCGAGAGGTAGATCTAGACTCACGAGGCCGGCGAGCAAGGCGG
GGCCGCTGGAGGAGAGACGCACGCCTCGTACCAGGGATGAGCTTGACTTGCCGGAAGAGCCTGACTCCAG
GGAGAACTGTCGGGCCAGAGGGAAGCGGGAGAGCTTCTGCACAGTGGCGGGCGGGCGGGGGTGCCGGCCG
TGGAGCGCCTGCCCTCGATACAGCCCGGCCAGCAGCAGGAGCACAGCCAAGGCCAGGGAGCCCGACGCGT
ACAGGATGATGTCCGTATACCTGGCCTCGGGCGCTGCTGCGGTCCATGTGGGGTCCTCCTCTGGCAGCAC
CGTGAGCCAGGCAGACTGGTAGGAGAGGCCGATGGAATTGCCTGCGAGGCAGGTGTACTCGCCTGCGTCC
TCGGCTGACACGTTCCGCAGGTACAGGACCTCCACCTCTGAGCTATTGATGTCTGCAGTCTTTAGGACTT
GCACATAGGGGAAACCGTCGGCTCCGAAGCTGCTGCCGTTGATGACGATGTGCTTCAGCCACTGGATGTG
GGGCTGGGCATCGCTGTACACCTTGCACAGCAGCTCCACGTCGCTGCCCACCACGGCTGTGGTGTTGGCC
GGGAGCCCGGCCTGCAGGATGGGCCGGTGCGGGGACCGCTCCAGCACATCTAGCAGGTAGTTATAGCGGA
TGCTGCCCACAGCGTTCTCTACCAGGCAGGTGTATGTGCCGCGGTCCGAGGGCACCACGCTCTCCATCAC
GAGACTCCAGTGCTGATGGCGCAGCCGAATGCCTCCAATGCGGTTCTCCCCATGAAAGGCCTGTCCATCC
TTAAGCCAGCGGATGGTGGGCGTGGGGTTGCCTGCAGCTGGACAGCGGAACTTGACGGTGTTCCCCGCAG
GTACTGCATGCAGTTTCTTCTCCATGCGCTGGGGGTGTGTCCAGTAGGGTGCTTGCTGGGGGTAACTGTG
CCTATTCGAGGGGTCCCTATGGGACTTGGGGTCCTCATCATCGTTGCTGGAGGTCAAGGAGTCACCTGTA
ATCAAGGTGAGATTCTGCAGGACGATCATGGAGCCTCGTGCCAGGCAGAGGTAGCGGCCAGCATCCTCAG
GTAGGAAGCTGGCAATCTCTAGGCGGCCCCTCCAGCCCCGTACACGGCCAGCAGGTGCCAGGCGACTGCC
CTCCTTGTACCAGTGGCCACCACGCTCAGCCCGCCCACAGCACAGCCGCACAGGCTGTCCAAGGGCTACT
GTCAGCTCCTGCTCTTGCTGCTCCAGGCTGGGAGCCAGGCAGGGCTCAAGCTCCACTTCCTCAGAGGCCT
CCAGGGACAAGACTGGAGGCCCAGGCACACTCAGCAGGACCCCCAACAGGGCCAGCAGCAGCCGCATCTC
CTTCTCACAGCTCTCAGGTGAAGGGTACTGGATCCGAGCTCGGTACCAAGCTTAACTAGCCAGCTTGGGT
CTCCCTATAGTGAGTCGTATTAATTTCGATAAGCCAGTAAGCAGTGGGTTCTCTAGTTAGCCAGAGAGCT
CTGCTTATATAGACCTCCCACCGTACACGCCTACCGCCCATTTGCGTCAATGGGGCGGAGTTGTCACGAC
ATTTTGGAAAGTCCCGTTGATTTTGGTGCCAAAACAAACTCCCATTGACGTCAATGGGGTGGAGACTTGG
AAATCCCCGTGAGTCAAACCGCTATCCACGCCCATTGATGTACTGCCAAAACCGCATCACCATGGTAATA
GCGATCTGGAAATTCCCGGAAAGTCCCCGGAAATTCCCGGAAAGTCCCCGGAAATTCCCGCTAGCGAGCT
CAGGTACCGGCCAGTTAGGCCAGAGAAATGTTCTGGCACCTGCACTTGCACTGGGGACAGCCTATTTTGC
TAGTTTACGTAGATGTACTGCCAAGTAGGAAAGTCCCATAAGGTCATGTACTGGGCATAATACTAGTGGC
CGTGGAGGCCTTTTCCCCGTATCCCCCCAGGTGTCTGCAGGCTCAAAGAGCAGCGAGAAGCGTTCAGAGG
AAAGCGATCCCGTGCCACCTTCCCCGTGCCCGGGCTGTCCCCGCACGCTGCCGGCTCGGGGATGCGGGGG
GAGCGCCGGACCGGAGCGGAGCCCCGGGCGGCTCGCTGCTGCCCCCTAGCGGGGGAGGGACGTAATTACA
TCCCTGGGGGCTTTGGGGGGGGGCTGTCCCTGATATCTATAACAAGAAAATATATATATAATAAGTTATC
ACGTAAGTAGAACATGAAATAACAATATAATTATCGTATGAGTTAAATCTTAAAAGTCACGTAAAAGATA
ATCATGCGTCATTTTGACTCACGCGGTCGTTATAGTTCAAAATCAGTGACACTTACCGCATTGACAAGCA
CGCCTCACGGGAGCTCCAAGCGGCGACTGAGATGTCCTAAATGCACAGCGACGGATTCGCGCTATTTAGA
AAGAGAGAGCAATATTTCAAGAATGCATGCGTCAATTTTACGCAGACTATCTTTCTAGGGTTAATCTAGC
TGCATCAGGATCATATCGTCGGGTCTTTTTTCCGGCTCAGTCATCGCCCAAGCTGGCGCTATCTGGGCAT
CGGGGAGGAAGAAGCCCGTGCCTTTTCCCGCGAGGTTGAAGCGGCATGGAAAGAGTTTGCCGAGGATGAC
TGCTGCTGCATTGACGTTGAGCGAAAACGCACGTTTACCATGATGATTCGGGAAGGTGTGGCCATGCACG
CCTTTAACGGTGAACTGTTCGTTCAGGCCACCTGGGATACCAGTTCGTCGCGGCTTTTCCGGACACAGTT
CCGGATGGTCAGCCCGAAGCGCATCAGCAACCCGAACAATACCGGCGACAGCCGGAACTGCCGTGCCGGT
GTGCAGATTAATGACAGCGGTGCGGCGCTGGGATATTACGTCAGCGAGGACGGGTATCCTGGCTGGATGC
CGCAGAAATGGACATGGATACCCCGTGAGTTACCCGGCGGGCGCGCTTGGCGTAATCATGGTCATAGCTG
TTTCCTGTGTGAAATTGTTATCCGCTCACAATTCCACACAACATACGAGCCGGAAGCATAAAGTGTAAAG
CCTGGGGTGCCTAATGAGTGAGCTAACTCACATTAATTGCGTTGCGCTCACTGCCCGCTTTCCAGTCGGG
AAACCTGTCGTGCCAGCTGCATTAATGAATCGGCCAACGCGCGGGGAGAGGCGGTTTGCGTATTGGGCGC
TCTTCCGCTTCCTCGCTCACTGACTCGCTGCGCTCGGTCGTTCGGCTGCGGCGAGCGGTATCAGCTCACT
CAAAGGCGGTAATACGGTTATCCACAGAATCAGGGGATAACGCAGGAAAGAACATGTGAGCAAAAGGCCA
GCAAAAGGCCAGGAACCGTAAAAAGGCCGCGTTGCTGGCGTTTTTCCATAGGCTCCGCCCCCCTGACGAG
CATCACAAAAATCGACGCTCAAGTCAGAGGTGGCGAAACCCGACAGGACTATAAAGATACCAGGCGTTTC
CCCCTGGAAGCTCCCTCGTGCGCTCTCCTGTTCCGACCCTGCCGCTTACCGGATACCTGTCCGCCTTTCT
CCCTTCGGGAAGCGTGGCGCTTTCTCATAGCTCACGCTGTAGGTATCTCAGTTCGGTGTAGGTCGTTCGC
TCCAAGCTGGGCTGTGTGCACGAACCCCCCGTTCAGCCCGACCGCTGCGCCTTATCCGGTAACTATCGTC
TTGAGTCCAACCCGGTAAGACACGACTTATCGCCACTGGCAGCAGCCACTGGTAACAGGATTAGCAGAGC
GAGGTATGTAGGCGGTGCTACAGAGTTCTTGAAGTGGTGGCCTAACTACGGCTACACTAGAAGAACAGTA
TTTGGTATCTGCGCTCTGCTGAAGCCAGTTACCTTCGGAAAAAGAGTTGGTAGCTCTTGATCCGGCAAAC
AAACCACCGCTGGTAGCGGTGGTTTTTTTGTTTGCAAGCAGCAGATTACGCGCAGAAAAAAAGGATCTCA
AGAAGATCCTTTGATCTTTTCTACGGGGTCTGACGCTCAGTGGAACGAAAACTCACGTTAAGGGATTTTG
GTCATGAGATTATCAAAAAGGATCTTCACCTAGATCCTTTTAAATTAAAAATGAAGTTTTAAATCAATCT
AAAGTATATATGAGTAAACTTGGTCTGACAGTTACCAATGCTTAATCAGTGAGGCACCTATCTCAGCGAT
CTGTCTATTTCGTTCATCCATAGTTGCCTGACTCCCCGTCGTGTAGATAACTACGATACGGGAGGGCTTA
CCATCTGGCCCCAGTGCTGCAATGATACCGCGAGACCCACGCTCACCGGCTCCAGATTTATCAGCAATAA
ACCAGCCAGCCGGAAGGGCCGAGCGCAGAAGTGGTCCTGCAACTTTATCCGCCTCCATCCAGTCTATTAA
TTGTTGCCGGGAAGCTAGAGTAAGTAGTTCGCCAGTTAATAGTTTGCGCAACGTTGTTGCCATTGCTACA
GGCATCGTGGTGTCACGCTCGTCGTTTGGTATGGCTTCATTCAGCTCCGGTTCCCAACGATCAAGGCGAG
TTACATGATCCCCCATGTTGTGCAAAAAAGCGGTTAGCTCCTTCGGTCCTCCGATCGTTGTCAGAAGTAA
GTTGGCCGCAGTGTTATCACTCATGGTTATGGCAGCACTGCATAATTCTCTTACTGTCATGCCATCCGTA
AGATGCTTTTCTGTGACTGGTGAGTACTCAACCAAGTCATTCTGAGAATAGTGTATGCGGCGACCGAGTT
GCTCTTGCCCGGCGTCAATACGGGATAATACCGCGCCACATAGCAGAACTTTAAAAGTGCTCATCATTGG
AAAACGTTCTTCGGGGCGAAAACTCTCAAGGATCTTACCGCTGTTGAGATCCAGTTCGATGTAACCCACT
CGTGCACCCAACTGATCTTCAGCATCTTTTACTTTCACCAGCGTTTCTGGGTGAGCAAAAACAGGAAGGC
AAAATGCCGCAAAAAAGGGAATAAGGGCGACACGGAAATGTTGAATACTCAT
